>Addgene plasmid #173427 | RVD-hT11 | addgene full sequence | sequence record 360763 | Addgene NGS Result
GCCAGGAACCGTAAAAAGGCCGCGTTGCTGGCGTTTTTCCATAGGCTCCGCCCCCCTGACGAGCATCACA
AAAATCGACGCTCAAGTCAGAGGTGGCGAAACCCGACAGGACTATAAAGATACCAGGCGTTTCCCCCTGG
AAGCTCCCTCGTGCGCTCTCCTGTTCCGACCCTGCCGCTTACCGGATACCTGTCCGCCTTTCTCCCTTCG
GGAAGCGTGGCGCTTTCTCATAGCTCACGCTGTAGGTATCTCAGTTCGGTGTAGGTCGTTCGCTCCAAGC
TGGGCTGTGTGCACGAACCCCCCGTTCAGCCCGACCGCTGCGCCTTATCCGGTAACTATCGTCTTGAGTC
CAACCCGGTAAGACACGACTTATCGCCACTGGCAGCAGCCACTGGTAACAGGATTAGCAGAGCGAGGTAT
GTAGGCGGTGCTACAGAGTTCTTGAAGTGGTGGCCTAACTACGGCTACACTAGAAGAACAGTATTTGGTA
TCTGCGCTCTGCTGAAGCCAGTTACCTTCGGAAAAAGAGTTGGTAGCTCTTGATCCGGCAAACAAACCAC
CGCTGGTAGCGGTGGTTTTTTTGTTTGCAAGCAGCAGATTACGCGCAGAAAAAAAGGATCTCAAGAAGAT
CCTTTGATCTTTTCTACGGGGTCTGACGCTCAGTGGAACGACGCGTAACTCACGTTAAGGGATTTTGGTC
ATGGGTGGCTCGACCAGATATGGTCTCGGTCAAATGGGGGCGGCAGGCCGGCGCTGGAGAGCATTGTTGC
CCAGTTATCTCGCCCTGATCCGGCGTTGGCCGCGTGAGACCAGCTTTGGTCTAGAGGAGGCATGATGATA
TATTTTTATCTTGTGCAATGTAACATCAGAGATTTTGAGACACGGGCCAGAGCTGCCAGGAAACAGCTAT
GACCATGTAATACGACTCACTATAGGGGATATTTTATTTTCTCCCAATCAGGCTTGATCCCCAGTAAGTC
AAAAAATAGCTCGACATACTGTTCTTCCCCGATCAAGGGTTGGTTTGCGCATTCACAGTTCTCCGCAAGA
ATTGATTGGCTCCAATTCTTGGAGTGGTGAATCCGTTAGCGAGGTGCCGCCGGCTTCCATTCAGGTCGAG
GTGGCCCGGCTCCATGCACCGCGACGCAACGCGGGGAGGCAGACAAGGTATAGGGCGGCGCCTACAATCC
ATGCCAACCCGTTCCATGTGCTCGCCGAGGCGGCATAAATCGCCGTGACGATCAGCGGTCCAATGATCGA
AGTTAGGCTGGTAAGAGCCGCGAGCGATCCTTGAAGCTGTCCCTGATGGTCGTCATCTACCTGCCTGGAC
AGCATGGCCTGCAACGCGGGCATCCCGATGCCGCCGGAAGCGAGAAGAATCATAATGGGGAAGGCCATCC
AGCCTCGCGTCGCGAACGCCAGCAAGACGTAGCCCAGCGCGTCGGCCGCCATGCCGGCGATAATGGCCTG
CTTCTCGCCGAAACGTTTGGTGGCGGGACCAGTGACGAAGGCTTGAGCGAGGGCGTGCAAGATTCCGAAT
ACCGCAAGCGACAGGCCGATCATCGTCGCGCTCCAGCGAAAGCGGTCCTCGCCGAAAATGACCCAGAGCG
CTGCCGGCACCTGTCCTACGAGTTGCATGATAAAGAAGACAGTCATAAGTGCGGCGACGATAGTCATGCC
CCGCGCCCACCGGAAGGAGCTGACTGGGTTGAAGGCTCTCAAGGGCATGGGTCGGCGCTCTCCCTTATGC
GACTCCTGCATTAGGAAGCAGCCCAGTAGTAGGTTGAGGCCGTTGAGCACCGCCGCCGCAAGGAATGGTG
CATGTAAGGAGATGGCGCCCAACAGTCCCCCGGCCACGGGGCCTGCCACCATACCCACGCCGAAACAAGC
GCTCATGAGCCCGAAGTGGCGAGCCCGATCTTCCCCATCGGTGATGTCGGCGATATAGGCGCCAGCAACC
GCACCTGTGGCGCCGGTGATGCCGGCCACGATGCGTCCGGCGTAGAGAATCCACAGGACGGGTGTGGTCG
CCATGATCGCGTAGTCGATAGTGGCTCCAAGTAGCGAAGCGAGCAGGACTGGGCGGCGGCCAAAGCGGTC
GGACAGTGCTCCGAGAACGGGTGCGCATAGAAATTGCATCAACGCATATAGCGCTAGCAGCACGCCATAG
TGACTGGCGATGCTGTCGGAATGGACGATATCCCGCAAGAGGCCCGGCAGTACCGGCATAACCAAGCCTA
TGCCTACAGCATCCAGGGTGACGGTGCCGAGGATGACGATGAGCGCATTGTTAGATTTCATACACGGTGC
CTGACTGCGTTAGCAATTTAACTGTGATAAACTACCGCATTAAAGCTAATCGATGATAAGCTGTCAAACA
TGAGAATTAATTCATGTTCTTTCCTGCGTTATCCCCTGATTCTGTGGATAACGCAGGAAAGAACATGTGA
GCAAAAGGCCAGCAAAAG
Features (pLannotate 1.2.2; 6 found; start..end, strand, type, name):
     36..624     -  rep_origin     ori: high-copy-number ColE1/pMB1/pBR322/pUC origin of replication
    918..936     +  promoter       T7 promoter: promoter for bacteriophage T7 RNA polymerase
    939..1013    -  CDS            KanR (fragment): aminoglycoside phosphotransferase; aphA-3; confers resistance to kanamycin
   1111..2301    -  CDS            TcR: tetracycline efflux protein; tet; confers resistance to tetracycline
   2349..2377    -  promoter       tet promoter: E. coli promoter for tetracycline efflux protein gene
   2393..2432    +  rep_origin     RSF ori (fragment): Plasmids containing the RSF 1030 origin of replication can be propagated in E. coli cells that contain additional plasmids with compatible origins.
