[The description below was written by a language model from this plasmid's Addgene catalogue record and pLannotate feature annotations shown in this document.]
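Description:
RVD-hT11 is a small (about 2.5 kb) bacterial module plasmid from a library designed for one-step assembly of custom TALE repeat arrays, used to build DddA-derived cytosine base editors (DdCBEs), TALEs and related DNA-targeting proteins. It is built on a tetracycline-resistant T vector, with the module inserted at the TA cloning site. The plasmid replicates in E. coli from a high-copy ColE1/pUC-type origin and is selected through a tetracycline efflux gene (TcR) driven by its native tet promoter.

The insert is a synthetic "half" repeat carrying the NG repeat-variable diresidue, assigned to position 11 of an array. NG is the RVD that conventionally recognises thymine, which fits the "T" in the name, and a half repeat is the truncated unit that normally terminates a TALE array. This module would therefore supply the final T-specifying unit for an array ending at position 11. The feature table does not annotate the RVD insert itself. It presumably lies in the unannotated stretch between the T7 promoter and the resistance cassette, but the record does not state its boundaries or the restriction sites that release it during assembly. The short KanR fragment next to the T7 promoter and the 40-nt RSF ori fragment are partial matches, most likely backbone remnants or spurious hits rather than functional elements.

The plasmid has no eukaryotic expression elements and serves purely as a donor part. It is combined with other position-specific RVD modules and a recipient vector to generate arrays, as in the depositors' work on DdCBE-mediated mitochondrial DNA base editing to model mitochondrial diseases in zebrafish.
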