Addgene plasmid #173427: RVD-hT11
Purpose: One-step assembly of custom RVD arrays to construct DdCBE, TALE, etc.
Depositing lab: Bin Shen. Depositing organization: Nanjing Medical University. Publication: Precision modeling of mitochondrial diseases in zebrafish via DdCBE-mediated mtDNA base editing. Guo J, Zhang X, Chen X, Sun H, Dai Y, Wang J, Qian X, Tan L, Lou X, Shen B. Cell Discov. 2021 Sep 3;7(1):78. doi: 10.1038/s41421-021-00307-9. PubMed 34480028.
Backbone
  Vector backbone: TetR T vector
  Vector type: Unspecified
Growth in bacteria
  Bacterial resistance: Tetracycline, 10 μg/mL
  Growth temperature: 37°C
  Growth strain: DH5alpha
  Copy number: High Copy
Gene/Insert
  Gene/Insert name: NG half RVD at Position11
  Species: Synthetic
  Mutation: no
  Cloning method: Restriction Enzyme; 5′ cloning site Unknown (unknown if destroyed)
Terms and licenses: Academic/Nonprofit Terms; Industry Terms: Not Available to Industry
Depositor comments: RVD is inserted into TA site of TetR T vector
How to cite: RVD-hT11 was a gift from Bin Shen (Addgene plasmid # 173427 ; http://n2t.net/addgene:173427 ; RRID:Addgene_173427)
