>Addgene plasmid #173427 | RVD-hT11 | depositor partial sequence | sequence record 336382 | RVD flanked by two Bsa I sites
GGTCTCGGTCAAATGGGGGCGGCAGGCCGGCGCTGGAGAGCATTGTTGCCCAGTTATCTCGCCCTGATCC
GGCGTTGGCCGCGTGAGACC
